Addgene plasmid #21404: pGL3b(1454/3172)P2P-wt
Depositing lab: Eric Metzen. Depositing organization: Universitaet Duisburg-Essen. Publication: Regulation of the prolyl hydroxylase domain protein 2 (phd2/egln-1) gene: identification of a functional hypoxia-responsive element. Metzen E, Stiehl DP, Doege K, Marxsen JH, Hellwig-Burgel T, Jelkmann W. Biochem J. 2005 May 1. 387(Pt 3):711-7. 10.1042/BJ20041736 PubMed 15563275.
Backbone
  Vector backbone: pGL3-Basic
  Backbone manufacturer: Promega
  Backbone size w/o insert (bp): 4818
  Vector type: Mammalian Expression, Luciferase
Growth in bacteria
  Bacterial resistance: Ampicillin, 100 μg/mL
  Growth temperature: 37°C
  Growth strain: DH5alpha
  Copy number: High Copy
Gene/Insert
  Gene/Insert name: EGLN1
  Species: H. sapiens (human)
  Insert size (bp): 1720
  Entrez Gene: EGLN1 (a.k.a. C1orf12, ECYT3, HALAH, HIF-PH2, HIFPH2, HPH-2, HPH2, PHD2, SM20, ZMYND6)
  Cloning method: Restriction Enzyme; 5′ cloning site XhoI (not destroyed); 3′ cloning site HindIII (not destroyed)
  Sequencing primers: 5′ RVprimer3; 3′ LucNrev
Terms and licenses: Academic/Nonprofit Terms; Industry Terms: Not Available to Industry
How to cite: pGL3b(1454/3172)P2P-wt was a gift from Eric Metzen (Addgene plasmid # 21404 ; http://n2t.net/addgene:21404 ; RRID:Addgene_21404)
