[The description below was written by a language model from this plasmid's Addgene catalogue record.]
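Description:
pGL3b(1454/3172)P2P-wt is a mammalian luciferase reporter plasmid built on pGL3-Basic, a promoterless and enhancerless vector (4818 bp without insert) in which a firefly luciferase coding sequence sits immediately downstream of a multiple cloning site. Because the backbone supplies no promoter of its own, luciferase output depends on whatever regulatory DNA is placed in front of the reporter. The plasmid is maintained in E. coli as a high-copy construct under ampicillin selection. No mammalian selection marker is recorded, which fits use in transient transfection.

The insert is a roughly 1720 bp fragment from the human EGLN1 locus, the gene encoding prolyl hydroxylase domain protein 2 (PHD2), one of the oxygen-dependent enzymes that hydroxylate HIF-alpha subunits and mark them for degradation. It was cloned between XhoI and HindIII, both of which remain intact, placing it directly upstream of luciferase. The record lists only the gene name, but the construct name ("P2P", with coordinates 1454/3172 and a "wt" suffix), the promoterless backbone and the associated study on EGLN1 regulation together indicate that the fragment is wild-type PHD2 promoter/regulatory sequence rather than coding sequence. The reference numbering behind the coordinates is not stated.

The linked work concerns identification of a functional hypoxia-responsive element in the phd2/egln-1 gene, so this plasmid is suited to measuring EGLN1 promoter activity in transfected mammalian cells, for example comparing normoxic and hypoxic conditions. The "wt" designation suggests it serves as the reference for mutated or truncated variants, though no such companion constructs are described in the record.
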