>Addgene plasmid #21404 | pGL3b(1454/3172)P2P-wt | addgene partial sequence | sequence record 27186 | 21404 with LucNrev
GGCGCCGGGCCTTTCTTTATGTTTTTGGCGTCTTCCATGGTGGCTTTACCAACAGTACCGGAATGCCAAG
CTTGCTGTCATTGGCCATGGCGGCGGCGGCGGCGGCGACGGCGACTGCGGCGGCCGAGCAGGAGGGGTAG
CGGCCGGACGGCCTCGCCCGAGGCTGGGGAGCGGGGAGAGAGATAGGGGCCGTTACTGCGCCATGCACCC
GCTACCCTCGCCTCAGGGAGGCCGGCACCCCACGCCCTCGGCCCGGCCGCTTCCGAGTCCTAAGCTCCGG
CGCAGCGCCGGCAGCCGCCTCAGCGCCTCATCGCCGCCGAGGGCTGAGAGAATAGGGCCTGTGCGGCGAA
TGGCAACCTGGGCTCAGGCGCGCGGGCCTGGGGAGCGCAAGACCGGCCCCCTCGGCCGCCGCCGCCGCCT
CAGCGTCCCGGGCGGCCCGGCCCAGGCTGTGGAGGAGCGCAGGGCATACGGGCGCCACTCGCTCTGCGCG
CTCTGCACGTACACCACGGCCCCGCGGCGACCCGGGCGGGCGGCGCGCGAGGGCGGAGGG
